Addgene plasmid #19237: HA-VHL Y112H-pBabe-puro
Depositing lab: William Kaelin. Depositing organization: Dana-Farber Cancer Institute. Publication: Hypoxia-inducible factor linked to differential kidney cancer risk seen with type 2A and type 2B VHL mutations. Li L, Zhang L, Zhang X, Yan Q, Minamishima YA, Olumi AF, Mao M, Bartz S, Kaelin WG. Mol Cell Biol. 2007 Aug . 27(15):5381-92. 10.1128/MCB.00282-07 PubMed 17526729.
Backbone
  Vector backbone: HA-pBabe-puro
  Backbone size w/o insert (bp): 5202
  Vector type: Mammalian Expression, Retroviral
  Selectable markers: Puromycin
Growth in bacteria
  Bacterial resistance: Ampicillin, 100 μg/mL
  Growth temperature: 37°C
  Growth strain: DH5alpha
  Copy number: High Copy
Gene/Insert
  Gene/Insert name: von Hippel-Lindau tumor suppressor (VHL) (alt name: vHL)
  Species: H. sapiens (human)
  Insert size (bp): 649
  Mutation: changed Tyrosin 112 to Histidin
  GenBank ID: NM_000551
  Entrez Gene: VHL (a.k.a. HRCA1, RCA1, VHL1, pVHL)
  Tag / fusion protein: HA-tag (N terminal on backbone)
  Cloning method: Restriction Enzyme; 5′ cloning site BamH I (not destroyed); 3′ cloning site EcoR I (not destroyed)
  Sequencing primers: 5′ pBabe-5'; 3′ pBabe-3'
Terms and licenses: Academic/Nonprofit Terms; Industry Terms: Not Available to Industry
How to cite: HA-VHL Y112H-pBabe-puro was a gift from William Kaelin (Addgene plasmid # 19237 ; http://n2t.net/addgene:19237 ; RRID:Addgene_19237)
