[The description below was written by a language model from this plasmid's Addgene catalogue record and pLannotate feature annotations shown in this document.]
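Description:
HA-VHL Y112H-pBabe-puro is a Moloney murine leukemia virus-based retroviral vector for stable expression of a mutant human von Hippel-Lindau tumor suppressor in mammalian cells. It is built on an HA-modified pBabe-puro backbone and is maintained in E. coli as a high-copy plasmid through a ColE1/pUC-type origin, with ampicillin selection provided by the β-lactamase gene and its own promoter. The annotated depositor sequence is 5,851 nt, consistent with the stated backbone plus a roughly 650 bp insert.

The proviral region is flanked by MMLV long terminal repeats. Downstream of the 5′ LTR lie a packaging signal and a truncated gag segment lacking its start codon, which together promote efficient encapsidation of the vector RNA when the plasmid is introduced into a packaging cell line that supplies viral proteins in trans. The VHL coding sequence was cloned between BamHI and EcoRI sites, both retained, and carries a tyrosine-to-histidine substitution at residue 112. An N-terminal HA epitope tag is contributed by the backbone, although it is not separately annotated in the feature table. No dedicated internal promoter precedes VHL, so it is presumably transcribed from the 5′ LTR, as is standard for pBabe vectors. An SV40 enhancer/early promoter then drives puromycin N-acetyltransferase, allowing selection of transduced cells.

VHL acts as the substrate-recognition subunit of an E3 ubiquitin ligase that targets hydroxylated hypoxia-inducible factor for degradation. The associated publication compares type 2A and type 2B VHL disease mutations with respect to HIF regulation and kidney cancer risk, so this construct is suited to introducing the HA-tagged Y112H mutant into cells and examining its effects on HIF.
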