Features (pLannotate 1.2.2; 12 found; start..end, strand, type, name):
      8..477     +  LTR            LTR: long terminal repeat from Moloney murine leukemia virus
    601..875     +  misc_feature   MESV Ψ (fragment): packaging signal of murine embryonic stem cell virus
    934..1350    +  CDS            gag (truncated): truncated Moloney murine leukemia virus (MMLV) gag gene lacking the start codon
   1421..2059    +  CDS            VHL: VHL_HUMAN - Experimental evidence at protein level: Swiss-Prot protein existence level 1. Involved in the ubiquitination and subsequent proteasomal degradation via the von Hippel-Lindau ubiquitination complex. Seems to act as a target recruitment subunit in the E3 ubiquitin ligase complex and recruits hydroxylated hypoxia-inducible factor (HIF) under normoxic conditions. Involved in transcriptional repression through interaction with HIF1A, HIF1AN and histone deacetylases. Ubiquitinates, in an oxygen-responsive manner, ADRB2. From Homo sapiens (Human).
   2095..2424    +  promoter       SV40 promoter: SV40 enhancer and early promoter
   2434..3033    +  CDS            PuroR: puromycin N-acetyltransferase; pac from Streptomyces; confers resistance to puromycin
   3132..3725    +  LTR            LTR: long terminal repeat from Moloney murine leukemia virus
   3734..3780    +  LTR            5' LTR (truncated) (fragment): truncated long terminal repeat from Moloney murine sarcoma virus
   3863..3911    -  CDS            lacI (fragment): lac repressor; lacI; The lac repressor binds to the lac operator to inhibit transcription in E. coli. This inhibition can be relieved by adding lactose or isopropyl-β-D-thiogalactopyranoside (IPTG).
   4097..4685    -  rep_origin     ori: high-copy-number ColE1/pMB1/pBR322/pUC origin of replication
   4863..5723    -  CDS            AmpR: β-lactamase; bla; confers resistance to ampicillin, carbenicillin, and related antibiotics
   5724..5828    -  promoter       AmpR promoter: bla
>Addgene plasmid #19237 | HA-VHL Y112H-pBabe-puro | depositor full sequence | sequence record 8955 | Author sequence
CTGCAGCCTGAATATGGGCCAAACAGGATATCTGTGGTAAGCAGTTCCTGCCCCGGCTCAGGGCCAAGAA
CAGATGGAACAGCTGAATATGGGCCAAACAGGATATCTGTGGTAAGCAGTTCCTGCCCCGGCTCAGGGCC
AAGAACAGATGGTCCCCAGATGCGGTCCAGCCCTCAGCAGTTTCTAGAGAACCATCAGATGTTTCCAGGG
TGCCCCAAGGACCTGAAATGACCCTGTGCCTTATTTGAACTAACCAATCAGTTCGCTTCTCGCTTCTGTT
CGCGCGCTTCTGCTCCCCGAGCTCAATAAAAGAGCCCACAACCCCTCACTCGGGGCGCCAGTCCTCCGAT
TGACTGAGTCGCCCGGGTACCCGTGTATCCAATAAACCCTCTTGCAGTTGCATCCGACTTGTGGTCTCGC
TGTTCCTTGGGAGGGTCTCCTCTGAGTGATTGACTACCCGTCAGCGGGGGTCTTTCATTTGGGGGCTCGT
CCGGGATCGGGAGACCCCTGCCCAGGGACCACCGACCCACCACCGGGAGGTAAGCTGGCCAGCAACTTAT
CTGTGTCTGTCCGATTGTCTAGTGTCTATGACTGATTTTATGCGCCTGCGTCGGTACTAGTTAGCTAACT
AGCTCTGTATCTGGCGGACCCGTGGTGGAACTGACGAGTTCTGAACACCCGGCCGCAACCCTGGGAGACG
TCCCAGGGACTTTGGGGGCCGTTTTTGTGGCCCGACCTGAGGAAGGGAGTCGATGTGGAATCCGACCCCG
TCAGGATATGTGGTTCTGGTAGGAGACGAGAACCTAAAACAGTTCCCGCCTCCGTCTGAATTTTTGCTTT
CGGTTTGGAACCGAAGCCGCGCGTCTTGTCTGCTGCAGCATCGTTCTGTGTTGTCTCTGTCTGACTGTGT
TTCTGTATTTGTCTGAAAATTAGGGCCAGACTGTTACCACTCCCTTAAGTTTGACCTTAGATCACTGGAA
AGATGTCGAGCGGCTCGCTCACAACCAGTCGGTAGATGTCAAGAAGAGACGTTGGGTTACCTTCTGCTCT
GCAGAATGGCCAACCTTTAACGTCGGATGGCCGCGAGACGGCACCTTTAACCGAGACCTCATCACCCAGG
TTAAGATCAAGGTCTTTTCACCTGGCCCGCATGGACACCCAGACCAGGTCCCCTACATCGTGACCTGGGA
AGCCTTGGCTTTTGACCCCCCTCCCTGGGTCAAGCCCTTTGTACACCCTAAGCCTCCGCCTCCTCTTCTT
CCATCCGCGCCGTCTCTCCCCCTTGAACCTCCTCTTTCGACCCCGCCTCAATCCTCCCTTTATCCAGCCC
TCACTCCTTCTCTAGGCGCCGGCCATCGAGACTAAGCTTACCATGGCCTACCCCTACGACGTGCCCGACT
ACGCCTCCCTCGGATCCACCATGCCCCGGAGGGCGGAGAACTGGGACGAGGCCGAGGTAGGCGCGGAGGA
GGCAGGCGTCGAAGAGTACGGCCCTGAAGAAGACGGCGGGGAGGAGTCGGGCGCCGAGGAGTCCGGCCCG
GAAGAGTCCGGCCCGGAGGAACTGGGCGCCGAGGAGGAGATGGAGGCCGGGCGGCCGCGGCCCGTGCTGC
GCTCGGTGAACTCGCGCGAGCCCTCCCAGGTCATCTTCTGCAATCGCAGTCCGCGCGTCGTGCTGCCCGT
ATGGCTCAACTTCGACGGCGAGCCGCAGCCCTACCCAACGCTGCCGCCTGGCACGGGCCGCCGCATCCAC
AGCCACCGAGGTCACCTTTGGCTCTTCAGAGATGCAGGGACACACGATGGGCTTCTGGTTAACCAAACTG
AATTATTTGTGCCATCTCTCAATGTTGACGGACAGCCTATTTTTGCCAATATCACACTGCCAGTGTATAC
TCTGAAAGAGCGATGCCTCCAGGTTGTCCGGAGCCTAGTCAAGCCTGAGAATTACAGGAGACTGGACATC
GTCAGGTCGCTCTACGAAGATCTGGAAGACCACCCAAATGTGCAGAAAGACCTGGAGCGGCTGACACAGG
AGCGCATTGCACATCAACGGATGGGAGATTGAATTCGCCAGCACAGTGGTCGACCCTGTGGAATGTGTGT
CAGTTAGGGTGTGGAAAGTCCCCAGGCTCCCCAGCAGGCAGAAGTATGCAAAGCATGCATCTCAATTAGT
CAGCAACCAGGTGTGGAAAGTCCCCAGGCTCCCCAGCAGGCAGAAGTATGCAAAGCATGCATCTCAATTA
GTCAGCAACCATAGTCCCGCCCCTAACTCCGCCCATCCCGCCCCTAACTCCGCCCAGTTCCGCCCATTCT
CCGCCCCATGGCTGACTAATTTTTTTTATTTATGCAGAGGCCGAGGCCGCCTCGGCCTCTGAGCTATTCC
AGAAGTAGTGAGGAGGCTTTTTTGGAGGCCTAGGCTTTTGCAAAAAGCTTACCATGACCGAGTACAAGCC
CACGGTGCGCCTCGCCACCCGCGACGACGTCCCCAGGGCCGTACGCACCCTCGCCGCCGCGTTCGCCGAC
TACCCCGCCACGCGCCACACCGTCGATCCGGACCGCCACATCGAGCGGGTCACCGAGCTGCAAGAACTCT
TCCTCACGCGCGTCGGGCTCGACATCGGCAAGGTGTGGGTCGCGGACGACGGCGCCGCGGTGGCGGTCTG
GACCACGCCGGAGAGCGTCGAAGCGGGGGCGGTGTTCGCCGAGATCGGCCCGCGCATGGCCGAGTTGAGC
GGTTCCCGGCTGGCCGCGCAGCAACAGATGGAAGGCCTCCTGGCGCCGCACCGGCCCAAGGAGCCCGCGT
GGTTCCTGGCCACCGTCGGCGTCTCGCCCGACCACCAGGGCAAGGGTCTGGGCAGCGCCGTCGTGCTCCC
CGGAGTGGAGGCGGCCGAGCGCGCCGGGGTGCCCGCCTTCCTGGAGACCTCCGCGCCCCGCAACCTCCCC
TTCTACGAGCGGCTCGGCTTCACCGTCACCGCCGACGTCGAGTGCCCGAAGGACCGCGCGACCTGGTGCA
TGACCCGCAAGCCCGGTGCCTGACGCCCGCCCCACGACCCGCAGCGCCCGACCGAAAGGAGCGCACGACC
CCATGCATCGATAAAATAAAAGATTTTATTTAGTCTCCAGAAAAAGGGGGGAATGAAAGACCCCACCTGT
AGGTTTGGCAAGCTAGCTTAAGTAACGCCATTTTGCAAGGCATGGAAAAATACATAACTGAGAATAGAGA
AGTTCAGATCAAGGTCAGGAACAGATGGAACAGCTGAATATGGGCCAAACAGGATATCTGTGGTAAGCAG
TTCCTGCCCCGGCTCAGGGCCAAGAACAGATGGAACAGCTGAATATGGGCCAAACAGGATATCTGTGGTA
AGCAGTTCCTGCCCCGGCTCAGGGCCAAGAACAGATGGTCCCCAGATGCGGTCCAGCCCTCAGCAGTTTC
TAGAGAACCATCAGATGTTTCCAGGGTGCCCCAAGGACCTGAAATGACCCTGTGCCTTATTTGAACTAAC
CAATCAGTTCGCTTCTCGCTTCTGTTCGCGCGCTTCTGCTCCCCGAGCTCAATAAAAGAGCCCACAACCC
CTCACTCGGGGCGCCAGTCCTCCGATTGACTGAGTCGCCCGGGTACCCGTGTATCCAATAAACCCTCTTG
CAGTTGCATCCGACTTGTGGTCTCGCTGTTCCTTGGGAGGGTCTCCTCTGAGTGATTGACTACCCGTCAG
CGGGGGTCTTTCATTTCCGACTTGTGGTCTCGCTGCCTTGGGAGGGTCTCCTCTGAGTGATTGACTACCC
GTCAGCGGGGGTCTTCACATGCAGCATGTATCAAAATTAATTTGGTTTTTTTTCTTAAGTATTTACATTA
AATGGCCATAGTTGCATTAATGAATCGGCCAACGCGCGGGGAGAGGCGGTTTGCGTATTGGCGCTCTTCC
GCTTCCTCGCTCACTGACTCGCTGCGCTCGGTCGTTCGGCTGCGGCGAGCGGTATCAGCTCACTCAAAGG
CGGTAATACGGTTATCCACAGAATCAGGGGATAACGCAGGAAAGAACATGTGAGCAAAAGGCCAGCAAAA
GGCCAGGAACCGTAAAAAGGCCGCGTTGCTGGCGTTTTTCCATAGGCTCCGCCCCCCTGACGAGCATCAC
AAAAATCGACGCTCAAGTCAGAGGTGGCGAAACCCGACAGGACTATAAAGATACCAGGCGTTTCCCCCTG
GAAGCTCCCTCGTGCGCTCTCCTGTTCCGACCCTGCCGCTTACCGGATACCTGTCCGCCTTTCTCCCTTC
GGGAAGCGTGGCGCTTTCTCATAGCTCACGCTGTAGGTATCTCAGTTCGGTGTAGGTCGTTCGCTCCAAG
CTGGGCTGTGTGCACGAACCCCCCGTTCAGCCCGACCGCTGCGCCTTATCCGGTAACTATCGTCTTGAGT
CCAACCCGGTAAGACACGACTTATCGCCACTGGCAGCAGCCACTGGTAACAGGATTAGCAGAGCGAGGTA
TGTAGGCGGTGCTACAGAGTTCTTGAAGTGGTGGCCTAACTACGGCTACACTAGAAGGACAGTATTTGGT
ATCTGCGCTCTGCTGAAGCCAGTTACCTTCGGAAAAAGAGTTGGTAGCTCTTGATCCGGCAAACAAACCA
CCGCTGGTAGCGGTGGTTTTTTTGTTTGCAAGCAGCAGATTACGCGCAGAAAAAAAGGATCTCAAGAAGA
TCCTTTGATCTTTTCTACGGGGTCTGACGCTCAGTGGAACGAAAACTCACGTTAAGGGATTTTGGTCATG
AGATTATCAAAAAGGATCTTCACCTAGATCCTTTTAAATTAAAAATGAAGTTTGCGGCCGCAAATCAATC
TAAAGTATATATGAGTAAACTTGGTCTGACAGTTACCAATGCTTAATCAGTGAGGCACCTATCTCAGCGA
TCTGTCTATTTCGTTCATCCATAGTTGCCTGACTCCCCGTCGTGTAGATAACTACGATACGGGAGGGCTT
ACCATCTGGCCCCAGTGCTGCAATGATACCGCGAGACCCACGCTCACCGGCTCCAGATTTATCAGCAATA
AACCAGCCAGCCGGAAGGGCCGAGCGCAGAAGTGGTCCTGCAACTTTATCCGCCTCCATCCAGTCTATTA
ATTGTTGCCGGGAAGCTAGAGTAAGTAGTTCGCCAGTTAATAGTTTGCGCAACGTTGTTGCCATTGCTAC
AGGCATCGTGGTGTCACGCTCGTCGTTTGGTATGGCTTCATTCAGCTCCGGTTCCCAACGATCAAGGCGA
GTTACATGATCCCCCATGTTGTGCAAAAAAGCGGTTAGCTCCTTCGGTCCTCCGATCGTTGTCAGAAGTA
AGTTGGCCGCAGTGTTATCACTCATGGTTATGGCAGCACTGCATAATTCTCTTACTGTCATGCCATCCGT
AAGATGCTTTTCTGTGACTGGTGAGTACTCAACCAAGTCATTCTGAGAATAGTGTATGCGGCGACCGAGT
TGCTCTTGCCCGGCGTCAACACGGGATAATACCGCGCCACATAGCAGAACTTTAAAAGTGCTCATCATTG
GAAAACGTTCTTCGGGGCGAAAACTCTCAAGGATCTTACCGCTGTTGAGATCCAGTTCGATGTAACCCAC
TCGTGCACCCAACTGATCTTCAGCATCTTTTACTTTCACCAGCGTTTCTGGGTGAGCAAAAACAGGAAGG
CAAAATGCCGCAAAAAAGGGAATAAGGGCGACACGGAAATGTTGAATACTCATACTCTTCCTTTTTCAAT
ATTATTGAAGCATTTATCAGGGTTATTGTCTCATGAGCGGATACATATTTGAATGTATTTAGAAAAATAA
ACAAATAGGGGTTCCGCGCACATTTCCCCGAAAAGTGCCAC
