>Addgene plasmid #19237 | HA-VHL Y112H-pBabe-puro | addgene partial sequence | sequence record 25166 | 19237 with pBabe-5
TNAAGCTTACNNTGGCCTACCCCTACGACGTGCCCGACTACGCCTCCCTCGGATCCACCATGCCCCGGAG
GGCGGAGAACTGGGACGAGGCCGAGGTAGGCGCGGAGGAGGCAGGCGTCGAAGAGTACGGCCCTGAAGAA
GACGGCGGGGAGGAGTCGGGCGCCGAGGAGTCCGGCCCGGAAGAGTCCGGCCCGGAGGAACTGGGCGCCG
AGGAGGAGATGGAGGCCGGGCGGCCGCGGCCCGTGCTGCGCTCGGTGAACTCGCGCGAGCCCTCCCAGGT
CATCTTCTGCAATCGCAGTCCGCGCGTCGTGCTGCCCGTATGGCTCAACTTCGACGGCGAGCCGCAGCCC
TACCCAACGCTGCCGCCTGGCACGGGCCGCCGCATCCACAGCCACCGAGGTCACCTTTGGCTCTTCAGAG
ATGCAGGGACACACGATGGGCTTCTGGTTAACCAAACTGAATTATTTGTGCCATCTCTCAATGTTGACGG
ACAGCCTATTTTTGCCAATATCACACTGCCAGTGTATACTCTGAAAGAGCGATGCCTCCAGGTTGTCCGG
AGCCTAGTCAAGCCTGAGAATTACAGGAGACTGGACATCGTCAGGTCGCTCTACGAAGATCTGGAAGACC
ACCCAAATGTGCAGAAAGACCTGGAGCGGCTGACACAGGAGCGCATTGCACATCAACGGA
